Addgene plasmid #243717: pJL388
Purpose: Stably expresses a Myc-tagged AKAP1 with a GDDG mutation and gRNA-resistant silent mutations
Depositing lab: Jonathan Weissman. Depositing organization: Whitehead Institute for Biomedical Research. Publication: Proximity-specific ribosome profiling reveals the logic of localized mitochondrial translation. Luo J, Khandwala S, Hu J, Lee SY, Hickey KL, Levine ZG, Harper JW, Ting AY, Weissman JS. Cell. 2025 Aug 25:S0092-8674(25)00916-X. doi: 10.1016/j.cell.2025.08.002. PubMed 40876456.
Backbone
  Vector backbone: pJL349
  Backbone manufacturer: Weissman Lab
  Vector type: Lentiviral
Growth in bacteria
  Bacterial resistance: Ampicillin, 100 μg/mL
  Growth temperature: 37°C
  Growth strain: NEB Stable
  Copy number: High Copy
Gene/Insert
  Gene/Insert name: AKAP1
  Species: H. sapiens (human)
  Mutation: GXXG motif (GKQG 624-627) mutated to GDDG, and gRNA-resistant silent mutations
  Entrez Gene: AKAP1 (a.k.a. AKAP, AKAP121, AKAP149, AKAP84, D-AKAP1, PPP1R43, PRKA1, SAKAP84, TDRD17)
  Tag / fusion protein: Myc (C terminal on insert)
  Cloning method: Gibson Cloning
Terms and licenses: Academic/Nonprofit Terms; Industry Terms: Not Available to Industry
How to cite: pJL388 was a gift from Jonathan Weissman (Addgene plasmid # 243717 ; http://n2t.net/addgene:243717 ; RRID:Addgene_243717)
