[The description below was written by a language model from this plasmid's Addgene catalogue record and pLannotate feature annotations shown in this document.]
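Description:
pJL388 is a lentiviral transfer plasmid built on the pJL349 backbone for stable expression of a mutant human AKAP1 in mammalian cells. It is propagated in E. coli through a high-copy ColE1/pUC-type origin with ampicillin selection (AmpR). The backbone outside the viral region also carries remnants typical of older HIV-derived vectors: an SV40 promoter followed by gpt fragments, SV40 small t intron and poly(A) sequences, and fragments of TcR, rop, bom and lacI, none of which appear intact enough to be assumed functional. The viral portion comprises a truncated 5' LTR, the HIV-1 Ψ packaging signal with a partial gag sequence, the RRE for Rev-dependent export of the genomic RNA, the cPPT/CTS, a WPRE to enhance transcript expression, and a self-inactivating ΔU3 3' LTR. Packaging functions must therefore be supplied in trans.

The expression cassette is driven by the human ubiquitin C (UbC) promoter. It encodes AKAP1, a scaffold that anchors protein kinase A regulatory subunits to the mitochondrial outer membrane, with a C-terminal Myc tag (annotated as a fragment of a 3xMyc element, consistent with a single epitope). The GXXG motif at residues 624–627 (GKQG) is changed to GDDG, and silent mutations make the coding sequence resistant to a guide RNA. An EMCV IRES2 downstream links mCherry to the same transcript, so red fluorescence marks transduced cells; no mammalian drug-selection marker is annotated within the provirus. The guide-resistant design suggests use in rescue experiments where endogenous AKAP1 is targeted by CRISPR-based methods and the mutant is tested for function. The associated publication concerns localized translation at mitochondria.
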