Features (pLannotate 1.2.2; 35 found; start..end, strand, type, name):
     21..89      +  CDS            nef (fragment): NEF_HV1Z2 - Experimental evidence at protein level: Swiss-Prot protein existence level 1. Extracellular Nef protein targets CD4(+) T-lymphocytes for apoptosis by interacting with CXCR4 surface receptors. From Human immunodeficiency virus type 1 group M subtype D (isolate Z2/CDC-Z34) (HIV-1).
     91..324     +  LTR            3' LTR (ΔU3): self-inactivating 3' long terminal repeat (LTR) from HIV-1
    349..367     -  promoter       SP6 promoter: promoter for bacteriophage SP6 RNA polymerase
    595..874     +  CDS            TcR (fragment): tetracycline efflux protein; tet; confers resistance to tetracycline
    875..923     -  misc_feature   bom (fragment): basis of mobility region from pBR322
   1025..1060    -  CDS            rop (fragment): Rop protein, which maintains plasmids at low copy number; rop
   1155..1259    +  promoter       AmpR promoter: bla
   1260..2120    +  CDS            AmpR: β-lactamase; bla; confers resistance to ampicillin, carbenicillin, and related antibiotics
   2291..2879    +  rep_origin     ori: high-copy-number ColE1/pMB1/pBR322/pUC origin of replication
   3062..3118    +  CDS            lacI (fragment): lac repressor; lacI; The lac repressor binds to the lac operator to inhibit transcription in E. coli. This inhibition can be relieved by adding lactose or isopropyl-β-D-thiogalactopyranoside (IPTG).
   3125..3454    +  promoter       SV40 promoter: SV40 enhancer and early promoter
   3654..3773    +  CDS            gpt (fragment): XGPT_ECOLI - Also known as gpp, gxu. Experimental evidence at protein level: Swiss-Prot protein existence level 1. Purine salvage pathway enzyme that catalyzes the transfer of the ribosyl-5-phosphate group from 5-phospho-alpha-D-ribose 1- diphosphate (PRPP) to the N9 position of the 6-oxopurines guanine and xanthine to form the corresponding ribonucleotides GMP (guanosine 5'- monophosphate) and XMP (xanthosine 5'-monophosphate), with the release of PPi. To a lesser extent, also acts on hypoxanthine (PubMed:9100006, PubMed:3886014). Does not ribophosphorylate adenine (PubMed:3886014). From Esch
   3773..4108    +  CDS            gpt (fragment): XGPT_ECOLI - Also known as gpp, gxu. Experimental evidence at protein level: Swiss-Prot protein existence level 1. Purine salvage pathway enzyme that catalyzes the transfer of the ribosyl-5-phosphate group from 5-phospho-alpha-D-ribose 1- diphosphate (PRPP) to the N9 position of the 6-oxopurines guanine and xanthine to form the corresponding ribonucleotides GMP (guanosine 5'- monophosphate) and XMP (xanthosine 5'-monophosphate), with the release of PPi. To a lesser extent, also acts on hypoxanthine (PubMed:9100006, PubMed:3886014). Does not ribophosphorylate adenine (PubMed:3886014). From Esch
   4203..4508    +  CDS            frsA (fragment): FRSA_ECOLI - Also known as yafA. Experimental evidence at protein level: Swiss-Prot protein existence level 1. Catalyzes the hydrolysis of esters (PubMed:15808744). Displays esterase activity toward pNP-butyrate (PubMed:15808744). May stimulate mixed-acid fermentation by acting as a fermentation/respiration switch that down-regulates respiration and up- regulates fermentation rates (PubMed:15169777). From Escherichia coli (strain K12).
   4512..4586    +  CDS            small t antigen (fragment): SV40 (simian virus 40) small t antigen
   4588..4653    +  intron         small t intron: SV40 (simian virus 40) small t antigen intron
   4783..4803    +  CDS            SV40 NLS: nuclear localization signal of SV40 (simian virus 40) large T antigen
   5122..5205    +  CDS            large T antigen (fragment): large T antigen from SV40 (simian virus 40)
   5228..5362    +  polyA_signal   SV40 poly(A) signal: SV40 polyadenylation signal
   5529..5858    +  CDS            nef (fragment): NEF_HV1BR - Experimental evidence at protein level: Swiss-Prot protein existence level 1. Extracellular Nef protein targets CD4(+) T-lymphocytes for apoptosis by interacting with CXCR4 surface receptors (PubMed:14990729). From Human immunodeficiency virus type 1 group M subtype B (isolate BRU/LAI) (HIV-1).
   5906..6163    +  LTR            5' LTR (truncated): truncated 5' long terminal repeat (LTR) from HIV-1
   6210..6335    +  misc_feature   HIV-1 Ψ: packaging signal of human immunodeficiency virus type 1
   6319..6657    +  CDS            HIV-1 gag (fragment): gag protein from human immunodeficiency virus 1; gag
   6832..7065    +  misc_feature   RRE: The Rev response element (RRE) of HIV-1 allows for Rev-dependent mRNA export from the nucleus to the cytoplasm.
   7442..7542    +  CDS            Rev (fragment): human immunodeficiency virus 1 (HIV-1) Rev protein; rev; enhances nuclear export of unspliced and incompletely spliced viral mRNAs
   7579..7696    +  misc_feature   cPPT/CTS: central polypurine tract and central termination sequence of HIV-1
   7733..7756    -  misc_feature   MCS (fragment): pBluescript multiple cloning site
   8470..9681    +  promoter       UbC promoter: human ubiquitin C promoter
   9690..12398   +  CDS            AKAP1: AKAP1_HUMAN - Also known as AKAP149, PRKA1. Experimental evidence at protein level: Swiss-Prot protein existence level 1. Binds to type I and II regulatory subunits of protein kinase A and anchors them to the cytoplasmic face of the mitochondrial outer membrane (By similarity). Involved in mitochondrial-mediated antiviral innate immunity (PubMed:31522117). Promotes translocation of NDUFS1 into mitochondria to regulate mitochondrial membrane respiratory chain NADH dehydrogenase (Complex I) activity (By similarity). From Homo sapiens (Human).
  12438..12467   +  CDS            3xMyc (fragment): 3 tandem Myc epitope tags
  12477..13063   +  misc_feature   IRES2: internal ribosome entry site (IRES) of the encephalomyocarditis virus (EMCV)
  13076..13783   +  CDS            mCherry: mCherry is a basic (constitutively fluorescent) red fluorescent protein published in 2004, derived from Discosoma sp.. It is reported to be a very rapidly-maturing monomer with low acid sensitivity.
  13810..13828   +  misc_feature   MCS (fragment): pBluescript multiple cloning site
  13828..14416   +  misc_feature   WPRE: woodchuck hepatitis virus posttranscriptional regulatory element
  14417..4       +  misc_feature   MCS (fragment) (across the origin): pBluescript multiple cloning site
>Addgene plasmid #243717 | pJL388 | addgene full sequence | sequence record 489236 | Addgene NGS Result
AGGGAATTAATTCGAGCTCGGTACCTTTAAGACCAATGACTTACAAGGCAGCTGTAGATCTTAGCCACTT
TTTAAAAGAAAAGGGGGGACTGGAAGGGCTAATTCACTCCCAACGAAGACAAGATCTGCTTTTTGCTTGT
ACTGGGTCTCTCTGGTTAGACCAGATCTGAGCCTGGGAGCTCTCTGGCTAACTAGGGAACCCACTGCTTA
AGCCTCAATAAAGCTTGCCTTGAGTGCTTCAAGTAGTGTGTGCCCGTCTGTTGTGTGACTCTGGTAACTA
GAGATCCCTCAGACCCTTTTAGTCAGTGTGGAAAATCTCTAGCAGCATCTAGAATTAATTCCGTGTATTC
TATAGTGTCACCTAAATCGTATGTGTATGATACATAAGGTTATGTATTAATTGTAGCCGCGTTCTAACGA
CAATATGTACAAGCCTAATTGTGTAGCATCTGGCTTACTGAAGCAGACCCTATCATCTCTCTCGTAAACT
GCCGTCAGAGTCGGTTTGGTTGGACGAACCTTCTGAGTTTCTGGTAACGCCGTCCCGCACCCGGAAATGG
TCAGCGAACCAATCAGCAGGGTCATCGCTAGCCAGATCCTCTACGCCGGACGCATCGTGGCCGGCATCAC
CGGCGCCACAGGTGCGGTTGCTGGCGCCTATATCGCCGACATCACCGATGGGGAAGATCGGGCTCGCCAC
TTCGGGCTCATGAGCGCTTGTTTCGGCGTGGGTATGGTGGCAGGCCCCGTGGCCGGGGGACTGTTGGGCG
CCATCTCCTTGCATGCACCATTCCTTGCGGCGGCGGTGCTCAACGGCCTCAACCTACTACTGGGCTGCTT
CCTAATGCAGGAGTCGCATAAGGGAGAGCGTCGAATGGTGCACTCTCAGTACAATCTGCTCTGATGCCGC
ATAGTTAAGCCAGCCCCGACACCCGCCAACACCCGCTGACGCGCCCTGACGGGCTTGTCTGCTCCCGGCA
TCCGCTTACAGACAAGCTGTGACCGTCTCCGGGAGCTGCATGTGTCAGAGGTTTTCACCGTCATCACCGA
AACGCGCGAGACGAAAGGGCCTCGTGATACGCCTATTTTTATAGGTTAATGTCATGATAATAATGGTTTC
TTAGACGTCAGGTGGCACTTTTCGGGGAAATGTGCGCGGAACCCCTATTTGTTTATTTTTCTAAATACAT
TCAAATATGTATCCGCTCATGAGACAATAACCCTGATAAATGCTTCAATAATATTGAAAAAGGAAGAGTA
TGAGTATTCAACATTTCCGTGTCGCCCTTATTCCCTTTTTTGCGGCATTTTGCCTTCCTGTTTTTGCTCA
CCCAGAAACGCTGGTGAAAGTAAAAGATGCTGAAGATCAGTTGGGTGCACGAGTGGGTTACATCGAACTG
GATCTCAACAGCGGTAAGATCCTTGAGAGTTTTCGCCCCGAAGAACGTTTTCCAATGATGAGCACTTTTA
AAGTTCTGCTATGTGGCGCGGTATTATCCCGTATTGACGCCGGGCAAGAGCAACTCGGTCGCCGCATACA
CTATTCTCAGAATGACTTGGTTGAGTACTCACCAGTCACAGAAAAGCATCTTACGGATGGCATGACAGTA
AGAGAATTATGCAGTGCTGCCATAACCATGAGTGATAACACTGCGGCCAACTTACTTCTGACAACGATCG
GAGGACCGAAGGAGCTAACCGCTTTTTTGCACAACATGGGGGATCATGTAACTCGCCTTGATCGTTGGGA
ACCGGAGCTGAATGAAGCCATACCAAACGACGAGCGTGACACCACGATGCCTGTAGCAATGGCAACAACG
TTGCGCAAACTATTAACTGGCGAACTACTTACTCTAGCTTCCCGGCAACAATTAATAGACTGGATGGAGG
CGGATAAAGTTGCAGGACCACTTCTGCGCTCGGCCCTTCCGGCTGGCTGGTTTATTGCTGATAAATCTGG
AGCCGGTGAGCGTGGGTCTCGCGGTATCATTGCAGCACTGGGGCCAGATGGTAAGCCCTCCCGTATCGTA
GTTATCTACACGACGGGGAGTCAGGCAACTATGGATGAACGAAATAGACAGATCGCTGAGATAGGTGCCT
CACTGATTAAGCATTGGTAACTGTCAGACCAAGTTTACTCATATATACTTTAGATTGATTTAAAACTTCA
TTTTTAATTTAAAAGGATCTAGGTGAAGATCCTTTTTGATAATCTCATGACCAAAATCCCTTAACGTGAG
TTTTCGTTCCACTGAGCGTCAGACCCCGTAGAAAAGATCAAAGGATCTTCTTGAGATCCTTTTTTTCTGC
GCGTAATCTGCTGCTTGCAAACAAAAAAACCACCGCTACCAGCGGTGGTTTGTTTGCCGGATCAAGAGCT
ACCAACTCTTTTTCCGAAGGTAACTGGCTTCAGCAGAGCGCAGATACCAAATACTGTTCTTCTAGTGTAG
CCGTAGTTAGGCCACCACTTCAAGAACTCTGTAGCACCGCCTACATACCTCGCTCTGCTAATCCTGTTAC
CAGTGGCTGCTGCCAGTGGCGATAAGTCGTGTCTTACCGGGTTGGACTCAAGACGATAGTTACCGGATAA
GGCGCAGCGGTCGGGCTGAACGGGGGGTTCGTGCACACAGCCCAGCTTGGAGCGAACGACCTACACCGAA
CTGAGATACCTACAGCGTGAGCTATGAGAAAGCGCCACGCTTCCCGAAGGGAGAAAGGCGGACAGGTATC
CGGTAAGCGGCAGGGTCGGAACAGGAGAGCGCACGAGGGAGCTTCCAGGGGGAAACGCCTGGTATCTTTA
TAGTCCTGTCGGGTTTCGCCACCTCTGACTTGAGCGTCGATTTTTGTGATGCTCGTCAGGGGGGCGGAGC
CTATGGAAAAACGCCAGCAACGCGGCCTTTTTACGGTTCCTGGCCTTTTGCTGGCCTTTTGCTCACATGT
TCTTTCCTGCGTTATCCCCTGATTCTGTGGATAACCGTATTACCGCCTTTGAGTGAGCTGATACCGCTCG
CCGCAGCCGAACGACCGAGCGCAGCGAGTCAGTGAGCGAGGAAGCGGAAGAGCGCCCAATACGCAAACCG
CCTCTCCCCGCGCGTTGGCCGATTCATTAATGCAGCTGTGGAATGTGTGTCAGTTAGGGTGTGGAAAGTC
CCCAGGCTCCCCAGCAGGCAGAAGTATGCAAAGCATGCATCTCAATTAGTCAGCAACCAGGTGTGGAAAG
TCCCCAGGCTCCCCAGCAGGCAGAAGTATGCAAAGCATGCATCTCAATTAGTCAGCAACCATAGTCCCGC
CCCTAACTCCGCCCATCCCGCCCCTAACTCCGCCCAGTTCCGCCCATTCTCCGCCCCATGGCTGACTAAT
TTTTTTTATTTATGCAGAGGCCGAGGCCGCCTCGGCCTCTGAGCTATTCCAGAAGTAGTGAGGAGGCTTT
TTTGGAGGCCTAGGCTTTTGCAAAAAGCTTGGACACAAGACAGGCTTGCGAGATATGTTTGAGAATACCA
CTTTATCCCGCGTCAGGGAGAGGCAGTGCGTAAAAAGACGCGGACTCATGTGAAATACTGGTTTTTAGTG
CGCCAGATCTCTATAATCTCGCGCAACCTATTTTCCCCTCGAACACTTTTTAAGCCGTAGATAAACAGGC
TGGGACACTTCACATGAGCGAAAAATACATCGTCACCTGGGACATGTTGCAGATCCATGCACGTAAACTC
GCAAGCCGACTGATGCCTTCTGAACAATGGAAAGGCATTATTGCCGTAAGCCGTGGCGGTCTGTACCGGG
TGCGTTACTGGCGCGTGAACTGGGTATTCGTCATGTCGATACCGTTTGTATTTCCAGCTACGATCACGAC
AACCAGCGCGAGCTTAAAGTGCTGAAACGCGCAGAAGGCGATGGCGAAGGCTTCATCGTTATTGATGACC
TGGTGGATACCGGTGGTACTGCGGTTGCGATTCGTGAAATGTATCCAAAAGCGCACTTTGTCACCATCTT
CGCAAAACCGGCTGGTCGTCCGCTGGTTGATGACTATGTTGTTGATATCCCGCAAGATACCTGGATTGAA
CAGCCGTGGGATATGGGCGTCGTATTCGTCCCGCCAATCTCCGGTCGCTAATCTTTTCAACGCCTGGCAC
TGCCGGGCGTTGTTCTTTTTAACTTCAGGCGGGTTACAATAGTTTCCAGTAAGTATTCTGGAGGCTGCAT
CCATGACACAGGCAAACCTGAGCGAAACCCTGTTCAAACCCCGCTTTAAACATCCTGAAACCTCGACGCT
AGTCCGCCGCTTTAATCACGGCGCACAACCGCCTGTGCAGTCGGCCCTTGATGGTAAAACCATCCCTCAC
TGGTATCGCATGATTAACCGTCTGATGTGGATCTGGCGCGGCATTGACCCACGCGAAATCCTCGACGTCC
AGGCACGTATTGTGATGAGCGATGCCGAACGTACCGACGATGATTTATACGATACGGTGATTGGCTACCG
TGGCGGCAACTGGATTTATGAGTGGGCCCCGGATCTTTGTGAAGGAACCTTACTTCTGTGGTGTGACATA
ATTGGACAAACTACCTACAGAGATTTAAAGCTCTAAGGTAAATATAAAATTTTTAAGTGTATAATGTGTT
AAACTACTGATTCTAATTGTTTGTGTATTTTAGATTCCAACCTATGGAACTGATGAATGGGAGCAGTGGT
GGAATGCCTTTAATGAGGAAAACCTGTTTTGCTCAGAAGAAATGCCATCTAGTGATGATGAGGCTACTGC
TGACTCTCAACATTCTACTCCTCCAAAAAAGAAGAGAAAGGTAGAAGACCCCAAGGACTTTCCTTCAGAA
TTGCTAAGTTTTTTGAGTCATGCTGTGTTTAGTAATAGAACTCTTGCTTGCTTTGCTATTTACACCACAA
AGGAAAAAGCTGCACTGCTATACAAGAAAATTATGGAAAAATATTCTGTAACCTTTATAAGTAGGCATAA
CAGTTATAATCATAACATACTGTTTTTTCTTACTCCACACAGGCATAGAGTGTCTGCTATTAATAACTAT
GCTCAAAAATTGTGTACCTTTAGCTTTTTAATTTGTAAAGGGGTTAATAAGGAATATTTGATGTATAGTG
CCTTGACTAGAGATCATAATCAGCCATACCACATTTGTAGAGGTTTTACTTGCTTTAAAAAACCTCCCAC
ACCTCCCCCTGAACCTGAAACATAAAATGAATGCAATTGTTGTTGTTAACTTGTTTATTGCAGCTTATAA
TGGTTACAAATAAAGCAATAGCATCACAAATTTCACAAATAAAGCATTTTTTTCACTGCATTCTAGTTGT
GGTTTGTCCAAACTCATCAATGTATCTTATCATGTCTGGATCAACTGGATAACTCAAGCTAACCAAAATC
ATCCCAAACTTCCCACCCCATACCCTATTACCACTGCCAATTACCTGTGGTTTCATTTACTCTAAACCTG
TGATTCCTCTGAATTATTTTCATTTTAAAGAAATTGTATTTGTTAAATATGTACTACAAACTTAGTAGTT
GGAAGGGCTAATTCACTCCCAAAGAAGACAAGATATCCTTGATCTGTGGATCTACCACACACAAGGCTAC
TTCCCTGATTAGCAGAACTACACACCAGGGCCAGGGGTCAGATATCCACTGACCTTTGGATGGTGCTACA
AGCTAGTACCAGTTGAGCCAGATAAGGTAGAAGAGGCCAATAAAGGAGAGAACACCAGCTTGTTACACCC
TGTGAGCCTGCATGGGATGGATGACCCGGAGAGAGAAGTGTTAGAGTGGAGGTTTGACAGCCGCCTAGCA
TTTCATCACGTGGCCCGAGAGCTGCATCCGGAGTACTTCAAGAACTGCTGATATCGAGCTTGCTACAAGG
GACTTTCCGCTGGGGACTTTCCAGGGAGGCGTGGCCTGGGCGGGACTGGGGAGTGGCGAGCCCTCAGATC
CTGCATATAAGCAGCTGCTTTTTGCCTGTACTGGGTCTCTCTGGTTAGACCAGATCTGAGCCTGGGAGCT
CTCTGGCTAACTAGGGAACCCACTGCTTAAGCCTCAATAAAGCTTGCCTTGAGTGCTTCAAGTAGTGTGT
GCCCGTCTGTTGTGTGACTCTGGTAACTAGAGATCCCTCAGACCCTTTTAGTCAGTGTGGAAAATCTCTA
GCAGTGGCGCCCGAACAGGGACTTGAAAGCGAAAGGGAAACCAGAGGAGCTCTCTCGACGCAGGACTCGG
CTTGCTGAAGCGCGCACGGCAAGAGGCGAGGGGCGGCGACTGGTGAGTACGCCAAAAATTTTGACTAGCG
GAGGCTAGAAGGAGAGAGATGGGTGCGAGAGCGTCAGTATTAAGCGGGGGAGAATTAGATCGCGATGGGA
AAAAATTCGGTTAAGGCCAGGGGGAAAGAAAAAATATAAATTAAAACATATAGTATGGGCAAGCAGGGAG
CTAGAACGATTCGCAGTTAATCCTGGCCTGTTAGAAACATCAGAAGGCTGTAGACAAATACTGGGACAGC
TACAACCATCCCTTCAGACAGGATCAGAAGAACTTAGATCATTATATAATACAGTAGCAACCCTCTATTG
TGTGCATCAAAGGATAGAGATAAAAGACACCAAGGAAGCTTTAGACAAGATAGAGGAAGAGCAAAACAAA
AGTAAGACCACCGCACAGCAAGCGGCCGGCCGCTGATCTTCAGACCTGGAGGAGGAGATATGAGGGACAA
TTGGAGAAGTGAATTATATAAATATAAAGTAGTAAAAATTGAACCATTAGGAGTAGCACCCACCAAGGCA
AAGAGAAGAGTGGTGCAGAGAGAAAAAAGAGCAGTGGGAATAGGAGCTTTGTTCCTTGGGTTCTTGGGAG
CAGCAGGAAGCACTATGGGCGCAGCGTCAATGACGCTGACGGTACAGGCCAGACAATTATTGTCTGGTAT
AGTGCAGCAGCAGAACAATTTGCTGAGGGCTATTGAGGCGCAACAGCATCTGTTGCAACTCACAGTCTGG
GGCATCAAGCAGCTCCAGGCAAGAATCCTGGCTGTGGAAAGATACCTAAAGGATCAACAGCTCCTGGGGA
TTTGGGGTTGCTCTGGAAAACTCATTTGCACCACTGCTGTGCCTTGGAATGCTAGTTGGAGTAATAAATC
TCTGGAACAGATTTGGAATCACACGACCTGGATGGAGTGGGACAGAGAAATTAACAATTACACAAGCTTA
ATACACTCCTTAATTGAAGAATCGCAAAACCAGCAAGAAAAGAATGAACAAGAATTATTGGAATTAGATA
AATGGGCAAGTTTGTGGAATTGGTTTAACATAACAAATTGGCTGTGGTATATAAAATTATTCATAATGAT
AGTAGGAGGCTTGGTAGGTTTAAGAATAGTTTTTGCTGTACTTTCTATAGTGAATAGAGTTAGGCAGGGA
TATTCACCATTATCGTTTCAGACCCACCTCCCAACCCCGAGGGGACCCGACAGGCCCGAAGGAATAGAAG
AAGAAGGTGGAGAGAGAGACAGAGACAGATCCATTCGATTAGTGAACGGATCTCGACGGTATCGCCAAAT
GGCAGTATTCATCCACAATTTTAAAAGAAAAGGGGGGATTGGGGGGTACAGTGCAGGGGAAAGAATAGTA
GACATAATAGCAACAGACATACAAACTAAAGAATTACAAAAACAAATTACAAAAATTCAAAATTTTCGGG
TTTATTACAGGGACAGCAGAGATCCAGTTTGGATCGATAAGCTTGATATCGAATTCGGGAGGTGGTCCCT
GCAGTTACGCCAATGATAACCCCCGCCAGAAAAATCTTAGTAGCCTTCCCTTTTTGTTTTCCGTGCCCCA
ACTCGGCGGATTGACTCGGCCCCTTCCGGAAACACCCGAATCAACTTCTAGTCAAATTATTGTTCACGCC
GCAATGACCCACCCCTGGCCCGCGTCTGTGGAACTGACCCCTGGTGTACAGGAGAGTTCGCTGCTGAAAG
TGGTCCCAAAGGGGTACTAGTTTTTAAGCTCCCAACTCCCCCTCCCCCAGCGTCTGGAGGATTCCACACC
CTCGCACCGCAGGGGCGAGGAAGTGGGCGGAGTCCGGTTTTGGCGCCAGCCGCTGAGGCTGCCAAGCAGA
AAAGCCACCGCTGAGGAGACTCCGGTCACTGTCCTCGCCCCGCCTCCCCCTTCCCTCCCCTTGGGGACCA
CCGGGCGCCACGCCGCGAACGGTAAGTGCCGCGGTCGTCGGCGCCTCCGCCCTCCCCCTAGGGCCCCAAT
TCCCAGCGGGCGCGGCGCGCGGCCCCTCCCCCCGCCGGGCGCGCGCCCGCTGCCCCGCCCTTCGTGGCCG
CCCGGCGTGGGCGGTGCCACCCCTCCCCCCGGCGGCCCCGCGCGCAGCTCCCGGCTCCCTCCCCCTTCGG
ATGTGGCTTGAGCTGTAGGCGCGGAGGACGTAGCCATGCTCTAGGAAGATCGGAATTCCTTCCAGATCTG
GCCTCCGCGCCGGGTTTTGGCGCCTCCCGCGGGCGCCCCCCTCCTCACGGCGAGCGCTGCCACGTCAGAC
GAAGGGCGCAGCGAGCGTCCTGATCCTTCCGCCCGGACGCTCAGGACAGCGGCCCGCTGCTCATAAGACT
CGGCCTTAGAACCCCAGTATCAGCAGAAGGACATTTTAGGACGGGACTTGGGTGACTCTAGGGCACTGGT
TTTCTTTCCAGAGAGCGGAACAGGCGAGGAAAAGTAGTCCCTTCTCGGCGATTCTGCGGAGGGATCTCCG
TGGGGCGGTGAACGCCGATGATTATATAAGGACGCGCCGGGTGTGGCACAGCTAGTTCCGTCGCAGCCGG
GATTTGGGTCGCGGTTCTTGTTTGTGGATCGCTGTGATCGTCACTTGGTGAGTAGCGGGCTGCTGGGCTG
GCCGGGGCTTTCGTGGCCGCCGGGCCGCTCGGTGGGACGGAAGCGTGTGGAGAGACCGCCAAGGGCTGTA
GTCTGGGTCCGCGAGCAAGGTTGCCCTGAACTGGGGGTTGGGGGGAGCGCAGCAAAATGGCGGCTGTTCC
CGAGTCTTGAATGGAAGACGCTTGTGAGGCGGGCTGTGAGGTCGTTGAAACAAGGTGGGGGGCATGGTGG
GCGGCAAGAACCCAAGGTCTTGAGGCCTTCGCTAATGCGGGAAAGCTCTTATTCGGGTGAGATGGGCTGG
GGCACCATCTGGGGACCCTGACGTGAAGTTTGTCACTGACTGGAGAACTCGGTTTGTCGTCTGTTGCGGG
GGCGGCAGTTATGGCGGTGCCGTTGGGCAGTGCACCCGTACCTTTGGGAGCGCGCGCCCTCGTCGTGTCG
TGACGTCACCCGTTCTGTTGGCTTATAATGCAGGGTGGGGCCACCTGCCGGTAGGTGTGCGGTAGGCTTT
TCTCCGTCGCAGGACGCAGGGTTCGGGCCTAGGGTAGGCTCTCCTGAATCGACAGGCGCCGGACCTCTGG
TGAGGGGAGGGATAAGTGAGGCGTCAGTTTCTTTGGTCGGTTTTATGTACCTATCTTCTTAAGTAGCTGA
AGCTCCGGTTTTGAACTATGCGCTCGGGGTTGGCGAGTGTGTTTTGTGAAGTTTTTTAGGCACCTTTTGA
AATGTAATCATTTGGGTCAATATGTAATTTTCAGTGTTAGACTAGTAAATTGTCCGCTAAATTCTGGCCG
TTTTTGGCTTTTTTGTTAGACGCGGCCGCATGGCAATCCAGTTCCGTTCGCTCTTCCCCTTGGCATTGCC
TGGGATGCTGGCGCTCCTCGGCTGGTGGTGGTTTTTCTCTCGTAAAAAAGGCCATGTCAGCAGCCATGAT
GAGCAGCAGGTGGAGGCTGGTGCTGTGCAGCTGAGGGCTGACCCTGCCATCAAGGAACCTCTCCCCGTGG
AAGACGTCTGTCCCAAAGTAGTGTCCACACCCCCCAGTGTCACAGAGCCTCCAGAAAAGGAACTGTCCAC
CGTGAGCAAGCTGCCTGCAGAGCCCCCAGCATTGCTCCAGACACACCCACCTTGCCGAAGATCAGAGTCC
TCGGGCATTCTTCCTAACACCACAGACATGAGACTTCGGCCAGGAACACGCAGAGATGACAGTACAAAGC
TGGAGCTAGCCCTGACAGGTGGTGAAGCCAAATCGATTCCTCTAGAGTGCCCCCTTTCATCCCCAAAGGG
TGTACTATTCTCCAGCAAATCAGCTGAGGTGTGTAAGCAAGATTCCCCCTTCAGCAGGGTGCCAAGGAAG
GTCCAGCCAGGCTACCCCGTAGTCCCCGCAGAGAAGCGTAGCTCTGGGGAGAGGGCAAGAGAGACAGGTG
GGGCCGAAGGGACTGGTGATGCCGTGTTGGGGGAAAAGGTGCTTGAAGAAGCTCTGTTGTCTCGGGAGCA
TGTCTTGGAATTGGAGAACAGCAAGGGCCCCAGCCTGGCCTCTTTAGAGGGGGAAGAAGATAAGGGGAAG
AGCAGCTCATCCCAGGTGGTGGGGCCAGTGCAGGAGGAAGAGTATGTAGCAGAGAAGTTGCCAAGTAGGT
TCATCGAGTCGGCTCACACAGAGCTGGCAAAGGACGATGCGGCGCCAGCACCCCCAGTCGCAGACGCCAA
AGCCCAGGATAGAGGTGTCGAGGGAGAACTGGGCAATGAGGAGAGCTTGGATAGAAATGAGGAGGGCTTG
GATAGAAATGAGGAGGGCTTGGATAGAAATGAGGAGAGCTTGGATAGAAATGAGGAGGGCTTGGATAGAA
ATGAGGAGATTAAGCGGGCTGCCTTCCAGATAATCTCCCAAGTGATCTCAGAAGCAACCGAACAGGTGCT
GGCCACCACGGTTGGCAAGGTTGCAGGTCGTGTGTGTCAGGCCAGTCAGCTCCAAGGGCAGAAGGAAGAG
AGCTGTGTCCCAGTTCACCAGAAAACTGTCTTGGGCCCAGACACTGCGGAGCCTGCCACAGCAGAGGCAG
CTGTTGCCCCGCCGGATGCTGGCCTCCCCTTGCCAGGCCTACCAGCAGAGGGCTCACCACCACCAAAGAC
CTACGTGAGCTGCCTGAAGAGCCTTCTGTCCAGCCCCACCAAGGACAGTAAGCCAAATATCTCTGCACAC
CACATCTCCCTGGCCTCCTGCCTGGCACTGACCACCCCCAGTGAAGAGTTGCCGGACCGGGCAGGCATCC
TGGTGGAAGATGCCACCTGTGTCACCTGCATGTCAGACAGCAGCCAAAGTGTCCCTTTGGTGGCTTCTCC
AGGACACTGCTCAGATTCTTTCAGCACTTCAGGGCTTGAAGACTCTTGCACAGAGACCAGCTCGAGCCCC
AGGGACAAGGCCATCACCCCGCCACTGCCAGAAAGTACTGTGCCCTTCAGCAATGGGGTGCTGAAGGGGG
AGTTGTCAGACTTGGGGGCTGAGGATGGATGGACCATGGATGCGGAAGCAGATCATTCAGGAGGTTCTGA
CAGGAACAGCATGGATTCCGTGGATAGCTGTTGCAGTCTCAAGAAGACTGAGAGCTTCCAAAATGCCCAG
GCAGGCTCCAACCCTAAGAAGGTCGACCTCATCATCTGGGAGATCGAGGTGCCAAAGCACTTAGTCGGTC
GGCTAATTGGCGATGACGGGCGCTATGTGAGTTTTCTGAAGCAAACATCTGGTGCCAAGATCTACATTTC
AACCCTGCCTTACACCCAGAGCGTCCAGATCTGCCACATAGAAGGCTCTCAACATCATGTAGACAAAGCG
CTGAACTTGATTGGGAAGAAGTTCAAAGAGCTGAACCTCACCAATATCTACGCTCCCCCATTGCCTTCAC
TGGCACTGCCTTCTCTGCCGATGACATCCTGGCTCATGCTGCCTGATGGCATCACCGTGGAGGTCATTGT
GGTCAACCAGGTCAATGCCGGGCACCTGTTCGTGCAGCAGCACACACACCCTACCTTCCACGCGCTGCGC
AGCCTCGACCAGCAGATGTACCTCTGTTACTCTCAGCCTGGAATCCCCACCTTGCCCACCCCAGTGGAAA
TAACGGTCATCTGTGCCGCCCCTGGTGCGGACGGGGCCTGGTGGCGAGCCCAAGTGGTTGCCTCCTACGA
GGAGACCAACGAAGTGGAGATTCGATACGTGGACTACGGCGGATATAAGAGGGTGAAAGTAGACGTGCTC
CGGCAAATCAGGTCTGACTTTGTCACCCTGCCGTTTCAGGGAGCAGAAGTCCTTCTGGACAGTGTGATGC
CCCTGTCAGACGATGACCAGTTTTCACCGGAAGCAGATGCCGCCATGAGCGAGATGACGGGGAATACAGC
ACTGCTTGCTCAGGTGACAAGTTACAGTCCAACTGGTCTTCCTCTGATTCAGCTGTGGAGTGTGGTTGGA
GATGAAGTGGTGTTGATAAACCGGTCCCTGGTGGAGCGAGGCCTTGCCCAGTGGGTAGACAGCTACTACA
CAAGCCTTGGAGGTTCTGGTGGAGGCGGGTCTGGAGGCGGGGGTAGTGAGCAGAAACTCATCTCTGAAGA
GGATCTGTGAACGCGTCCCCTCTCCCTCCCCCCCCCCTAACGTTACTGGCCGAAGCCGCTTGGAATAAGG
CCGGTGTGCGTTTGTCTATATGTTATTTTCCACCATATTGCCGTCTTTTGGCAATGTGAGGGCCCGGAAA
CCTGGCCCTGTCTTCTTGACGAGCATTCCTAGGGGTCTTTCCCCTCTCGCCAAAGGAATGCAAGGTCTGT
TGAATGTCGTGAAGGAAGCAGTTCCTCTGGAAGCTTCTTGAAGACAAACAACGTCTGTAGCGACCCTTTG
CAGGCAGCGGAACCCCCCACCTGGCGACAGGTGCCTCTGCGGCCAAAAGCCACGTGTATAAGATACACCT
GCAAAGGCGGCACAACCCCAGTGCCACGTTGTGAGTTGGATAGTTGTGGAAAGAGTAAAATGGCTCTCCT
CAAGCGTATTCAACAAGGGGCTGAAGGATGCCCAGAAGGTACCCCATTGTATGGGATCTGATCTGGGGCC
TCGGTGCACATGCTTTACATGTGTTTAGTCGAGGTTAAAAAAACGTCTAGGCCCCCCGAACCACGGGGAC
GTGGTTTTCCTTTGAAAAACACGATGATAATATGGCCACAACCATGGCGTCCGGAATGGTGAGCAAGGGC
GAGGAGGATAACATGGCCATCATCAAGGAGTTCATGCGCTTCAAGGTGCACATGGAGGGCTCCGTGAACG
GCCACGAGTTCGAGATCGAGGGCGAGGGCGAGGGCCGCCCCTACGAGGGCACCCAGACCGCCAAGCTGAA
GGTGACCAAGGGTGGCCCCCTGCCCTTCGCCTGGGACATCCTGTCCCCTCAGTTCATGTACGGCTCCAAG
GCCTACGTGAAGCACCCCGCCGACATCCCCGACTACTTGAAGCTGTCCTTCCCCGAGGGCTTCAAGTGGG
AGCGCGTGATGAACTTCGAGGACGGCGGCGTGGTGACCGTGACCCAGGACTCCTCCCTGCAGGACGGCGA
GTTCATCTACAAGGTGAAGCTGCGCGGCACCAACTTCCCCTCCGACGGCCCCGTAATGCAGAAGAAGACC
ATGGGCTGGGAGGCCTCCTCCGAGCGGATGTACCCCGAGGACGGCGCCCTGAAGGGCGAGATCAAGCAGA
GGCTGAAGCTGAAGGACGGCGGCCACTACGACGCTGAGGTCAAGACCACCTACAAGGCCAAGAAGCCCGT
GCAGCTGCCCGGCGCCTACAACGTCAACATCAAGTTGGACATCACCTCCCACAACGAGGACTACACCATC
GTGGAACAGTACGAACGCGCCGAGGGCCGCCACTCCACCGGCGGCATGGACGAGCTGTACAAGTAATAAG
CGACGCGGCATGCAAGCTTGATATCAAGCTTATCGATAATCAACCTCTGGATTACAAAATTTGTGAAAGA
TTGACTGGTATTCTTAACTATGTTGCTCCTTTTACGCTATGTGGATACGCTGCTTTAATGCCTTTGTATC
ATGCTATTGCTTCCCGTATGGCTTTCATTTTCTCCTCCTTGTATAAATCCTGGTTGCTGTCTCTTTATGA
GGAGTTGTGGCCCGTTGTCAGGCAACGTGGCGTGGTGTGCACTGTGTTTGCTGACGCAACCCCCACTGGT
TGGGGCATTGCCACCACCTGTCAGCTCCTTTCCGGGACTTTCGCTTTCCCCCTCCCTATTGCCACGGCGG
AACTCATCGCCGCCTGCCTTGCCCGCTGCTGGACAGGGGCTCGGCTGTTGGGCACTGACAATTCCGTGGT
GTTGTCGGGGAAATCATCGTCCTTTCCTTGGCTGCTCGCCTGTGTTGCCACCTGGATTCTGCGCGGGACG
TCCTTCTGCTACGTCCCTTCGGCCCTCAATCCAGCGGACCTTCCTTCCCGCGGCCTGCTGCCGGCTCTGC
GGCCTCTTCCGCGTCTTCGCCTTCGCCCTCAGACGAGTCGGATCTCCCTTTGGGCCGCCTCCCCGCATCG
ATACCGTCGACCTCG
